>Addgene plasmid #64888 | pBabe-MITF | addgene partial sequence | sequence record 111341 | pBABE5 5'-CTTTATCCAGCCCTCAC-3'
CCCAGTGTGGTGGTACGTAGGAATTCGGCACGAGGTGGTCTGCGGTGTCTCCTGGGCTTGGGGCTGCCTG
AAACCTTGCTATGCTGGAAATGCTAGAATACAGTCACTACCAGGTGCAGACCCACCTGGAAAACCCCACC
AAGTACCACATACAGCAAGCTCAGAGGCACCAGGTAAAGCAGTACCTTTCTACCACTTTAGCAAATAAAC
ATGCCAGCCAAGTCCTGAGCTCACCATGTCCAAACCAGCCTGGCGACCATGCCATGCCACCAGTGCCGGG
GAGCAGCGCACCCAACAGCCCTATGGCTATGCTCACTCTTAACTCCAACTGTGAAAAAGAGGCATTTTAT
AAGTTTGAGGAGCAGAGCAGGGCAGAGAGTGAGTGCCCAGGTATGAACACGCACTCTCGAGCGTCGTGCA
TGCAGATGGATGATGTAATTGATGACATCATCAGCCTGGAATCAAGTTATAATGAAGAAATTTTGGGCTT
GATGGATCCGGCCTTGCAAATGGCAAATACGTTACCCGTCTCTGGAAACTTGATCGACCTCTACAGCAAC
CAGGGCCTGCCACCGCCAGGCCTTACCATCAGCAACTCCTGTCCAGCCAACCTTCCCAACATAAAAAGGG
AGCTCACAGAGTCTGAAGCAAGAGCATTGGCTAAAGAGAGGCAGAAAAAGGACAATCACAACTTGATTGA
ACGAAGAAGAAGATTTAACATAAACGACCGCATTAAGGAGCTAGGTACTCTGATCCCCAAGTCAAATGAT
CCAGACATGCGGTGGAACAAGGGAACCATTCTCAAGGCCTCTGTGGACTACATCCGGAAGTTGCAACGGG
AACAGCAACGAGCTAAGGACCTTGAAAACCGACAGAAGAAGCTGGAGCATGCGAACCGGCACCTGCTGCT
CAGAGTACAGGAGCTGGAGATGCAGGCTAGAGCGCATGGACTTTCCCTTATCCCATCCACCGGTCTCTGC
TCGCCTGATCTGGTGAATCGGATCATCAAGCAAGAACCAGTTCTTGAGAACTGCAGCCAGGAACTTGTAC
AGCACCAGGCAGACCTGACATGTACGACAACTCTGG
