>Addgene plasmid #64888 | pBabe-MITF | addgene partial sequence | sequence record 111346 | pBABE3 5'-ACCCTAACTGACACACATTCC-3'
GTGGATCCCCGGGCTGCAGGAAATTGCCGCATTTAGAAAGCGAGAAAGTCTTGGATGTCTTTCCCACCAT
CTTTCTTCCTCCTCTTCCTCCTCCTCTTCCTCTTCCTCCTCTTCTCCTTCTTCTATCATAATCATCATCT
TCTTTGTTTTCTTCTTTTGGTTGCTTTACATTCGTGTAATTAAACTTTACATGTTAATTTCAAAGGAGGT
CACAGACAGACAAAGCTCACACCAAGTTTTCCCCTGAATGAAAACGGACAGACACTTACTTCTCTGAAGC
AAAAAAATCCCCTTGCTCAGAAAGCTCACACTTGGAGAAATCAGTTCACAGATACTGCACGCTGAAGGTA
CAATACTTAGGAGGCCTTTGTAGTTGTAAAATAGAATATACAAGTCTGGCTCACAAAATTCTAAAAATAA
AATATATCCTGGGCTACTGATAAAGCACGAAAATTTCATATTAAAGGAAAATTATCAAGAAAACCTCTTC
AGGTAAATTATAAAGTCTCCTGAAGAAGAGAGGGAGCGGTCCGTGCAGAGGCAGAGCAAGGCAGGCTCGC
TAACACGCATGCTCCGTTTCTTCTGCGCTCATACTGCTCCTCCGGCTGCTTGTTTTTGAAGCTCCTGGCG
ACACTGATGACAGCAGTGGGTCGGTGACTCCAACAGGTGAGAGGGCATCGTCCATCAGGATGTCTTCCAA
GTTGGAGCCCATCTTCCTGGGGATGCTGTAGGCCGGGCTGCTCTCCGGCATGGTGCCGAGGTTGTTGGTA
AAGGTGATGGTACCGTCCGTGAGATCCAGAGTTGTCGTACATGTCAGGTCTGCCTGGTGCTGTACAAGTT
CCTGGCTGCAGTTCTCAAGAACTGGTTCTTGCTTGATGATCCGATTCACCAGATCAGGCGAGCAGAGACC
GGTGGATGGGATA
