[The description below was written by a language model from this plasmid's Addgene catalogue record.]
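Description:
pBabe-MITF is a retroviral expression plasmid built on the pBABE-puro backbone (about 5.1 kb without insert) that carries a roughly 1.9 kb cDNA for mouse Mitf, the microphthalmia-associated transcription factor. It is maintained in E. coli as a high-copy plasmid under ampicillin selection, and transduced mammalian cells are selected with puromycin. The insert was placed between the EcoRI and SalI sites of the polylinker. The EcoRI site was preserved and the SalI site was lost during cloning. The depositor notes that the cDNA encodes the alternatively spliced MITF (-) isoform, and that part of the plasmid derives from a construct made in another laboratory.

No feature table accompanies the record, so the promoter and other regulatory elements are not explicitly listed. In the standard pBABE-puro design, the cloned gene sits between Moloney murine leukaemia virus-derived long terminal repeats and is transcribed from the 5′ LTR, with a packaging signal that lets the genomic RNA be incorporated into virions. The puromycin resistance gene is driven by a separate internal SV40 early promoter. Because the vector lacks the viral structural genes, it must be introduced into a packaging cell line that supplies them in trans. This produces replication-incompetent particles that stably integrate the cassette into dividing target cells.

The stated purpose is retroviral expression of murine MITF. The associated publication examined MITF's need for SWI/SNF chromatin remodelling enzymes to activate melanocyte-specific genes. This fits use of the construct for ectopic MITF expression in cultured cells to study its induction of the melanocyte gene programme.
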