Addgene plasmid #64888: pBabe-MITF
Purpose: Retroviral expression of murine MITF
Depositing lab: Ivana de la Serna. Depositing organization: University of Massachusetts, Worcester. Publication: The microphthalmia-associated transcription factor requires SWI/SNF enzymes to activate melanocyte-specific genes. de la Serna IL, Ohkawa Y, Higashi C, Dutta C, Osias J, Kommajosyula N, Tachibana T, Imbalzano AN. J Biol Chem. 2006 Jul 21;281(29):20233-41. Epub 2006 Apr 28. 10.1074/jbc.M512052200 PubMed 16648630.
Backbone
  Vector backbone: pBABE-puro
  Backbone size w/o insert (bp): 5100
  Vector type: Retroviral
  Selectable markers: Puromycin
Growth in bacteria
  Bacterial resistance: Ampicillin, 100 μg/mL
  Growth temperature: 37°C
  Growth strain: DH5alpha
  Copy number: High Copy
Gene/Insert
  Gene/Insert name: MITF (alt name: Microphthalmia-Associated Transcription Factor)
  Species: M. musculus (mouse)
  Insert size (bp): 1900
  GenBank ID: XM_006505695.2 XP_006505758.1
  Entrez Gene: Mitf (a.k.a. BCC2, Bhlhe32, Gsfbcc2, Vitiligo, Wh, bw, mi, vit)
  Cloning method: Restriction Enzyme; 5′ cloning site EcoRI (not destroyed); 3′ cloning site SalI (destroyed during cloning)
  Sequencing primers: 5′ pBABE5; 3′ pBABE3
Resource information
  A portion of this plasmid was derived from a plasmid made by: Dr. Steingrimsson, University of Iceland
Terms and licenses: Academic/Nonprofit Terms; Industry Terms: Not Available to Industry
Depositor comments: This plasmid contains the alternatively spliced MITF (-) isoform.
How to cite: pBabe-MITF was a gift from Ivana de la Serna (Addgene plasmid # 64888 ; http://n2t.net/addgene:64888 ; RRID:Addgene_64888)
